>Addgene plasmid #193163 | PB-SRT-Puro_BC21 | addgene full sequence | sequence record 378964 | Addgene NGS Result
CTAAATTGTAAGCGTTAATATTTTGTTAAAATTCGCGTTAAATTTTTGTTAAATCAGCTCATTTTTTAAC
CAATAGGCCGAAATCGGCAAAATCCCTTATAAATCAAAAGAATAGACCGAGATAGGGTTGAGTGGCCGCT
ACAGGGCGCTCCCATTCGCCATTCAGGCTGCGCAACTGTTGGGAAGGGCGTTTCGGTGCGGGCCTCTTCG
CTATTACGCCAGCTGGCGAAAGGGGGATGTGCTGCAAGGCGATTAAGTTGGGTAACGCCAGGGTTTTCCC
AGTCACGACGTTGTAAAACGACGGCCAGTGAGCGCGACGTAATACGACTCACTATAGGGCGAATTGGCGG
AAGGCCGTCAAGGCCGCATTTAACCCTAGAAAGATAATCATATTGTGACGTACGTTAAAGATAATCATGT
GTAAAATTGACGCATGTGTTTTATCGGTCTGTATATCGAGGTTTATTTATTAATTTGAATAGATATTAAG
TTTTATTATATTTACACTTACATACTAATAATAAATTCAACAAACAATTTATTTATGTTTATTTATTTAT
TAAAAAAAACAAAAACTCAAAATTTCTTCTATAAAGTAACAAAACTTTTATCGAATTCCTGCAGCCCAGC
TTGATCTTAGGTCCCTCGACGAATTCTCTAGAGAAGAGCATGCGTGAGGCTCCGGTGCCCGTCAGTGGGC
AGAGCGCACATCGCCCACAGTCCCCGAGAAGTTGGGGGGAGGGGTCGGCAATTGAACCGGTGCCTAGAGA
AGGTGGCGCGGGGTAAACTGGGAAAGTGATGTCGTGTACTGGCTCCGCCTTTTTCCCGAGGGTGGGGGAG
AACCGTATATAAGTGCAGTAGTCGCCGTGAACGTTCTTTTTCGCAACGGGTTTGCCGCCAGAACACAGGT
AAGTGCCGTGTGTGGTTCCCGCGGGCCTGGCCTCTTTACGGGTTATGGCCCTTGCGTGCCTTGAATTACT
TCCACGCCCCTGGCTGCAGTACGTGATTCTTGATCCCGAGCTTCGGGTTGGAAGTGGGTGGGAGAGTTCG
AGGCCTTGCGCTTAAGGAGCCCCTTCGCCTCGTGCTTGAGTTGAGGCCTGGCTTGGGCGCTGGGGCCGCC
GCGTGCGAATCTGGTGGCACCTTCGCGCCTGTCTCGCTGCTTTCGATAAGTCTCTAGCCATTTAAAATTT
TTGATGACCTGCTGCGACGCTTTTTTTCTGGCAAGATAGTCTTGTAAATGCGGGCCAAGATCTGCACACT
GGTATTTCGGTTTTTGGGGCCGCGGGCGGCGACGGGGCCCGTGCGTCCCAGCGCACATGTTCGGCGAGGC
GGGGCCTGCGAGCGCGGCCACCGAGAATCGGACGGGGGTAGTCTCAAGCTGGCCGGCCTGCTCTGGTGCC
TGGCCTCGCGCCGCCGTGTATCGCCCCGCCCTGGGCGGCAAGGCTGGCCCGGTCGGCACCAGTTGCGTGA
GCGGAAAGATGGCCGCTTCCCGGCCCTGCTGCAGGGAGCTCAAAATGGAGGACGCGGCGCTCGGGAGAGC
GGGCGGGTGAGTCACCCACACAAAGGAAAAGGGCCTTTCCGTCCTCAGCCGTCGCTTCATGTGACTCCAC
GGAGTACCGGGCGCCGTCCAGGCACCTCGATTAGTTCTCGAGCTTTTGGAGTACGTCGTCTTTAGGTTGG
GGGGAGGGGTTTTATGCGATGGAGTTTCCCCACACTGAGTGGGTGGAGACTGAAGTTAGGCCAGCTTGGC
ACTTGATGTAATTCTCCTTGGAATTTGCCCTTTTTGAGTTTGGATCTTGGTTCATTCTCAAGCCTCAGAC
AGTGGTTCAAAGTTTTTTTCTTCCATTTCAGGTGTCGTGAAAACTACGCCACCATGACCGAGTACAAGCC
CACGGTGCGCCTCGCCACCCGCGACGACGTCCCCAGGGCCGTACGCACCCTCGCCGCCGCGTTCGCCGAC
TACCCCGCCACGCGCCACACCGTCGATCCGGACCGCCACATCGAGCGGGTCACCGAGCTGCAAGAACTCT
TCCTCACGCGCGTCGGGCTCGACATCGGCAAGGTGTGGGTCGCGGACGACGGCGCCGCGGTGGCGGTCTG
GACCACGCCGGAGAGCGTCGAAGCGGGGGCGGTGTTCGCCGAGATCGGCCCGCGCATGGCCGAGTTGAGC
GGTTCCCGGCTGGCCGCGCAGCAACAGATGGAAGGCCTCCTGGCGCCGCACCGGCCCAAGGAGCCCGCGT
GGTTCCTGGCCACCGTCGGCGTCTCGCCCGACCACCAGGGCAAGGGTCTGGGCAGCGCCGTCGTGCTCCC
CGGAGTGGAGGCGGCCGAGCGCGCCGGGGTGCCCGCCTTCCTGGAGACCTCCGCGCCCCGCAACCTCCCC
TTCTACGAGCGGCTCGGCTTCACCGTCACCGCCGACGTCGAGGTGCCCGAAGGACCGCGCACCTGGTGCA
TGACCCGCAAGCCCGGTGCCTGATAACAACTCGAGTACCGGCTTAAGTGATAGATCGGAAGAGCGGTTCA
GCAGGAATGCCGAGACCGGTTTAAACTCAGTGTCCATAGCGACGCCGGCGCGATAAGCTATCTATAACAA
GAAAATATATATATAATAAGTTATCACGTAAGTAGAACATGAAATAACAATATAATTATCGTATGAGTTA
AATCTTAAAAGTCACGTAAAAGATAATCATGCGTCATTTTGACTCACGCGGTCGTTATAGTTCAAAATCA
GTGACACTTACCGCATTGACAAGCACGCCTCACGGGAGCTCCAAGCGGCGACTGAGATGTCCTAAATGCA
CAGCGACGGATTCGCGCTATTTAGAAAGAGAGAGCAATATTTCAAGAATGCATGCGTCAATTTTACGCAG
ACTATCTTTTTGGGGTTAAGAGCTCATCTGAGATGCAGGTACATCCCACTGATGAGTCCCAAATAGGACG
AAACGCGCTTCGGTGCGTCTGGGATTCCACTGCTATCCACGCGGCCGCACGGCATTACGTTAGACGTCTA
GGCCACACCACCCTGAAGGCGCCTGCTCGCCTCTGATCTGTTGAAGCTAAGCAGGGTCGGTCCTGGTTAG
TACTTGGATGGGACTCCGCCTGGTAATAGCCGGTACCGTAGGCTTGCATGGTCATAGCTGTTTCCTTGCG
TATTGGGCGCTCTCCGCTTCCTCGCTCACTGACTCGCTGCGCTCGGTCGTTCGGGTAAAGCCTGGGGTGC
CTAATGAGCAAAAGGCCAGCAAAAGGCCAGGAACCGTAAAAAGGCCGCGTTGCTGGCGTTTTTCCATAGG
CTCCGCCCCCCTGACGAGCATCACAAAAATCGACGCTCAAGTCAGAGGTGGCGAAACCCGACAGGACTAT
AAAGATACCAGGCGTTTCCCCCTGGAAGCTCCCTCGTGCGCTCTCCTGTTCCGACCCTGCCGCTTACCGG
ATACCTGTCCGCCTTTCTCCCTTCGGGAAGCGTGGCGCTTTCTCATAGCTCACGCTGTAGGTATCTCAGT
TCGGTGTAGGTCGTTCGCTCCAAGCTGGGCTGTGTGCACGAACCCCCCGTTCAGCCCGACCGCTGCGCCT
TATCCGGTAACTATCGTCTTGAGTCCAACCCGGTAAGACACGACTTATCGCCACTGGCAGCAGCCACTGG
TAACAGGATTAGCAGAGCGAGGTATGTAGGCGGTGCTACAGAGTTCTTGAAGTGGTGGCCTAACTACGGC
TACACTAGAAGAACAGTATTTGGTATCTGCGCTCTGCTGAAGCCAGTTACCTTCGGAAAAAGAGTTGGTA
GCTCTTGATCCGGCAAACAAACCACCGCTGGTAGCGGTGGTTTTTTTGTTTGCAAGCAGCAGATTACGCG
CAGAAAAAAAGGATCTCAAGAAGATCCTTTGATCTTTTCTACGGGGTCTGACGCTCAGTGGAACGAAAAC
TCACGTTAAGGGATTTTGGTCATGAGATTATCAAAAAGGATCTTCACCTAGATCCTTTTAAATTAAAAAT
GAAGTTTTAAATCAATCTAAAGTATATATGAGTAAACTTGGTCTGACAGTTACCAATGCTTAATCAGTGA
GGCACCTATCTCAGCGATCTGTCTATTTCGTTCATCCATAGTTGCCTGACTCCCCGTCGTGTAGATAACT
ACGATACGGGAGGGCTTACCATCTGGCCCCAGTGCTGCAATGATACCGCGAGAACCACGCTCACCGGCTC
CAGATTTATCAGCAATAAACCAGCCAGCCGGAAGGGCCGAGCGCAGAAGTGGTCCTGCAACTTTATCCGC
CTCCATCCAGTCTATTAATTGTTGCCGGGAAGCTAGAGTAAGTAGTTCGCCAGTTAATAGTTTGCGCAAC
GTTGTTGCCATTGCTACAGGCATCGTGGTGTCACGCTCGTCGTTTGGTATGGCTTCATTCAGCTCCGGTT
CCCAACGATCAAGGCGAGTTACATGATCCCCCATGTTGTGCAAAAAAGCGGTTAGCTCCTTCGGTCCTCC
GATCGTTGTCAGAAGTAAGTTGGCCGCAGTGTTATCACTCATGGTTATGGCAGCACTGCATAATTCTCTT
ACTGTCATGCCATCCGTAAGATGCTTTTCTGTGACTGGTGAGTACTCAACCAAGTCATTCTGAGAATAGT
GTATGCGGCGACCGAGTTGCTCTTGCCCGGCGTCAATACGGGATAATACCGCGCCACATAGCAGAACTTT
AAAAGTGCTCATCATTGGAAAACGTTCTTCGGGGCGAAAACTCTCAAGGATCTTACCGCTGTTGAGATCC
AGTTCGATGTAACCCACTCGTGCACCCAACTGATCTTCAGCATCTTTTACTTTCACCAGCGTTTCTGGGT
GAGCAAAAACAGGAAGGCAAAATGCCGCAAAAAAGGGAATAAGGGCGACACGGAAATGTTGAATACTCAT
ACTCTTCCTTTTTCAATATTATTGAAGCATTTATCAGGGTTATTGTCTCATGAGCGGATACATATTTGAA
TGTATTTAGAAAAATAAACAAATAGGGGTTCCGCGCACATTTCCCCGAAAAGTGCCAC
Features (pLannotate 1.2.2; 14 found; start..end, strand, type, name):
      3..134     -  rep_origin     M13 ori (fragment): M13 bacteriophage origin of replication; arrow indicates direction of (+) strand synthesis
    155..311     -  CDS            lacZα (fragment): LacZα fragment of β-galactosidase; lacZ fragment
    320..338     +  promoter       T7 promoter: promoter for bacteriophage T7 RNA polymerase
    609..627     -  misc_feature   MCS (fragment): pBluescript multiple cloning site
    697..908     +  promoter       EF-1α core promoter: core promoter for human elongation factor EF-1α
    909..1022    +  intron         EF-1α intron A (fragment): intron upstream of the start codon of human EF-1α
   1648..1851    +  intron         EF-1α intron A: truncated intron upstream of the start codon of human EF-1α
   1874..2473    +  CDS            PuroR: puromycin N-acetyltransferase; pac from Streptomyces alboniger; confers resistance to puromycin
   2912..2964    +  ncRNA          Hammerhead 1: Accession: RF00163 - Hammerhead ribozyme (type I)
   3005..3123    +  ncRNA          5S rRNA: Accession: RF00001 - 5S ribosomal RNA
   3163..3203    -  rep_origin     RSF ori (fragment): Plasmids containing the RSF 1030 origin of replication can be propagated in E. coli cells that contain additional plasmids with compatible origins.
   3281..3869    -  rep_origin     ori: high-copy-number ColE1/pMB1/pBR322/pUC origin of replication
   4040..4900    -  CDS            AmpR: β-lactamase; bla; confers resistance to ampicillin, carbenicillin, and related antibiotics
   4901..5005    -  promoter       AmpR promoter: bla
