[The description below was written by a language model from this plasmid's Addgene catalogue record and pLannotate feature annotations shown in this document.]
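Description:
PB-SRT-Puro_BC21 is a 5,028 nt mammalian expression plasmid carrying a barcoded piggyBac self-reporting transposon (SRT) for mammalian "calling cards" experiments, built by Gibson cloning into the PB-SRT-Puro backbone. It is propagated in E. coli as a high-copy plasmid through a ColE1/pUC-type origin and selected with ampicillin via the AmpR (β-lactamase) gene and its native promoter. Remnants of a pBluescript-style backbone are also annotated, including fragments of an M13 origin, lacZα and the multiple cloning site, plus a T7 promoter.

The payload is a puromycin N-acetyltransferase (PuroR) coding sequence driven by the human EF-1α core promoter with portions of EF-1α intron A, which gives puromycin selection of mammalian cells that carry the cassette. The automated annotation does not mark the piggyBac terminal repeats, although the catalogue entry describes the insert as a piggyBac transposon, and no polyadenylation signal is annotated after PuroR. That absence fits the self-reporting design, in which transcripts starting inside the transposon read through its end into flanking genomic DNA, so that insertion sites can be recovered from RNA. A hammerhead ribozyme is annotated downstream of the marker. In such designs it is generally placed outside the transposon to cleave transcripts from unintegrated plasmid, though the record does not state its role. The short 5S rRNA and RSF ori matches nearby may be incidental similarity hits.

This version carries a four-nucleotide barcode, recorded as the construct's "mutation", that distinguishes it from sibling plasmids in the series. Together with a piggyBac transposase or a transcription factor–transposase fusion supplied separately, barcoded SRTs are used to map transcription factor binding, and the associated publication pairs this with gene expression measurements.
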