Addgene plasmid #193163: PB-SRT-Puro_BC21
Purpose: Barcoded piggyBac self-reporting transposon with puromycin marker for mammalian calling cards
Depositing lab: Rob Mitra. Depositing organization: Washington University in Saint Louis. Publication: Measuring transcription factor binding and gene expression using barcoded self-reporting transposon calling cards and transcriptomes. Lalli M, Yen A, Thopte U, Dong F, Moudgil A, Chen X, Milbrandt J, Dougherty JD, Mitra RD. NAR Genom Bioinform. 2022 Aug 31;4(3):lqac061. doi: 10.1093/nargab/lqac061. eCollection 2022 Sep. PubMed 36062164.
Backbone
  Vector backbone: PB-SRT-Puro
  Vector type: Mammalian Expression
Growth in bacteria
  Bacterial resistance: Ampicillin, 100 μg/mL
  Growth temperature: 37°C
  Growth strain: NEB Stable
  Copy number: High Copy
Gene/Insert
  Gene/Insert name: Barcoded piggyBac Puro SRT
  Species: H. sapiens (human)
  Mutation: Barcode: TTGG
  Cloning method: Gibson Cloning
Terms and licenses: Academic/Nonprofit Terms; Industry Terms: Not Available to Industry
How to cite: PB-SRT-Puro_BC21 was a gift from Rob Mitra (Addgene plasmid # 193163 ; http://n2t.net/addgene:193163 ; RRID:Addgene_193163)
